Addgene plasmid #109879: pHH0103_PLEK2_PH
Purpose: Protein expression and purification of PLEK2_PH
Depositing lab: Sachdev Sidhu. Depositing organization: University of Toronto. Publication: Large-scale survey and database of high affinity ligands for peptide recognition modules. Teyra J, Kelil A, Jain S, Helmy M, Jajodia R, Hooda Y, Gu J, D'Cruz AA, Nicholson SE, Min J, Sudol M, Kim PM, Bader GD, Sidhu SS. Mol Syst Biol. 2020 Dec;16(12):e9310. doi: 10.15252/msb.20199310. PubMed 33438817.
Backbone
  Vector backbone: pHH0103
  Vector type: Bacterial Expression
Growth in bacteria
  Bacterial resistance: Ampicillin, 100 μg/mL
  Growth temperature: 37°C
  Growth strain: DH5alpha
  Copy number: Low Copy
Gene/Insert
  Gene/Insert name: PLEK2_PH
  Species: H. sapiens (human)
  Entrez Gene: PLEK2
  Cloning method: Restriction Enzyme; 5′ cloning site Sfi1 (unknown if destroyed); 3′ cloning site Not1 (unknown if destroyed)
Terms and licenses: Academic/Nonprofit Terms; Industry Terms: Not Available to Industry
How to cite: pHH0103_PLEK2_PH was a gift from Sachdev Sidhu (Addgene plasmid # 109879 ; http://n2t.net/addgene:109879 ; RRID:Addgene_109879)
