[The description below was written by a language model from this plasmid's Addgene catalogue record and pLannotate feature annotations shown in this document.]
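Description:
pHH0103_PLEK2_PH is a bacterial expression plasmid of about 7.1 kb built on the pHH0103 backbone for producing and purifying a pleckstrin homology (PH) domain of human pleckstrin-2 (PLEK2) in E. coli. It replicates from a ColE1/pBR322-type origin and retains the pBR322 bom region. The catalogue lists it as low copy, although the rop gene is annotated only as fragments split by an inserted f1 phage origin. Selection is by ampicillin through a β-lactamase gene under its own promoter.

The expression cassette starts with the IPTG-inducible tac promoter and a lac operator. The plasmid supplies its own repressor from a lacI gene driven by the up-mutated lacIq promoter, which keeps the cassette repressed until induction. Downstream, a 6xHis tag is followed by Schistosoma japonicum glutathione S-transferase and then a PLEK2 fragment of roughly 350 bp. This order suggests an N-terminal His-GST fusion that could be captured on either nickel or glutathione resin, though the table does not confirm the reading frame or any protease cleavage site in the linker. The insert was cloned between SfiI and NotI sites, and a bacteriophage fd terminator follows it.

After the terminator come two M13 gene III fragments, which together with the f1 origin suggest that the backbone derives from a phagemid display vector. Because they lie downstream of the terminator, they do not appear to be part of the expressed fusion. Short tetracycline resistance and tet promoter fragments appear to be pBR322 remnants with no function. The associated publication is a large-scale survey of ligands for peptide recognition modules, so the purified domain probably served as a target for ligand binding selections.
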