Features (pLannotate 1.2.2; 21 found; start..end, strand, type, name):
      1..29      +  promoter       tac promoter: strong E. coli promoter; hybrid between the trp and lac UV5 promoters
     37..53      +  protein_bind   lac operator: The lac repressor binds to the lac operator to inhibit transcription in E. coli. This inhibition can be relieved by adding lactose or isopropyl-β-D-thiogalactopyranoside (IPTG). lac repressor encoded by lacI
    138..155     +  CDS            6xHis: 6xHis affinity tag
    171..824     +  CDS            GST26_SCHJA: Experimental evidence at protein level: Swiss-Prot protein existence level 1. GST isoenzymes appear to play a central role in the parasite detoxification system. Other functions are also suspected including a role in increasing the solubility of haematin in the parasite gut. From Schistosoma japonicum (Blood fluke).
    906..1253    +  CDS            PLEK2 (fragment): PLEK2_HUMAN - Experimental evidence at protein level: Swiss-Prot protein existence level 1. May help orchestrate cytoskeletal arrangement. Contribute to lamellipodia formation. From Homo sapiens (Human).
   1269..1316    +  terminator     fd terminator (sequence withheld): central terminator from bacteriophage fd (Otsuka and Kunisawa, 1982)
   1321..1533    +  CDS            M13 gene III (fragment) (sequence partly withheld): pIII; III; minor coat protein
   1548..2018    +  CDS            M13 gene III (fragment) (sequence partly withheld): pIII; III; minor coat protein
   2040..2110    +  CDS            TcR (fragment): tetracycline efflux protein; tet; confers resistance to tetracycline
   2352..2732    -  CDS            YPB1_ECOLX: Protein predicted: Swiss-Prot protein existence level 4. From Escherichia coli.
   2749..2900    +  CDS            rop (fragment): Rop protein, which maintains plasmids at low copy number; rop
   2936..3364    -  rep_origin     f1 ori (sequence partly withheld): f1 bacteriophage origin of replication; arrow indicates direction of (+) strand synthesis
   3373..3412    +  CDS            rop (fragment): Rop protein, which maintains plasmids at low copy number; rop
   3514..3654    +  misc_feature   bom: basis of mobility region from pBR322
   3840..4427    -  rep_origin     ori: high-copy-number ColE1/pMB1/pBR322/pUC origin of replication
   4598..5458    -  CDS            AmpR: β-lactamase; bla; confers resistance to ampicillin, carbenicillin, and related antibiotics
   5459..5563    -  promoter       AmpR promoter: bla
   5672..5749    +  promoter       lacIq promoter: lacI (mutant); In the lacIq allele, a single base change in the promoter boosts expression of the lacI gene about 10-fold.
   5750..6832    +  CDS            lacI: lac repressor; lacI; The lac repressor binds to the lac operator to inhibit transcription in E. coli. This inhibition can be relieved by adding lactose or isopropyl-β-D-thiogalactopyranoside (IPTG).
   6845..6866    +  protein_bind   CAP binding site: CAP binding activates transcription in the presence of cAMP. E. coli catabolite activator protein
   6885..6902    +  promoter       tet promoter (fragment): E. coli promoter for tetracycline efflux protein gene
>Addgene plasmid #109879 | pHH0103_PLEK2_PH | addgene full sequence | sequence record 214914 | Addgene NGS Result
TTGACAATTAATCATCGGCTCGTATAATGTGTGGAATTGTGAGCGGATAACAATTTCACACAGGAAACAG
CCAGTCCGTTTAGGTGTTTTCACGAGCACTTCACCAACAAGGACCATAGATTATGAAAATCGAAGAACAC
CATCACCATCACCATTCCAGCGGTAAGCTTATGTCCCCTATACTAGGTTATTGGAAAATTAAGGGCCTTG
TGCAACCCACTCGACTTCTTTTGGAATATCTTGAAGAAAAATATGAAGAGCATTTGTATGAGCGCGATGA
AGGTGATAAATGGCGAAACAAAAAGTTTGAATTGGGTTTGGAGTTTCCCAATCTTCCTTATTATATTGAT
GGTGATGTTAAATTAACACAGTCTATGGCCATCATACGTTATATAGCTGACAAGCACAACATGTTGGGTG
GTTGTCCAAAAGAGCGTGCAGAGATTTCAATGCTTGAAGGAGCGGTTTTGGATATTAGATACGGTGTTTC
GAGAATTGCATATAGTAAAGACTTTGAAACTCTCAAAGTTGATTTTCTTAGCAAGCTACCTGAAATGCTG
AAAATGTTCGAAGATCGTTTATGTCATAAAACATATTTAAATGGTGATCATGTAACCCATCCTGACTTCA
TGTTGTATGACGCTCTTGATGTTGTTTTATACATGGACCCAATGTGCCTGGATGCGTTCCCAAAATTAGT
TTGTTTTAAAAAACGTATTGAAGCTATCCCACAAATTGATAAGTACTTGAAATCCAGCAAGTATATAGCA
TGGCCTTTGCAGGGCTGGCAAGCCACGTTTGGTGGTGGCGACCATCCTCCAAAATCGGATCTGGAAGTTC
TGTTCCAGGGGCCCCTGTCCAGCGGTCTGGTTCCGCGTGGTTCCGGTACCGCGGCCCAGCCGGCCTCCCT
GAGCACGGTGGAACTGTCGGGCACGGTCGTCAAACAAGGTTATCTGGCGAAGCAAGGTCACAAGCGTAAA
AATTGGAAAGTGCGTCGCTTTGTCCTGCGTAAAGATCCGGCGTTCCTGCATTATTACGACCCGAGCAAGG
AAGAAAACCGTCCGGTGGGCGGTTTTAGCCTGCGTGGCAGTCTGGTTTCCGCACTGGAAGATAATGGTGT
GCCGACCGGCGTTAAGGGTAACGTCCAGGGCAACCTGTTTAAAGTGATTACCAAGGATGACACGCACTAT
TACATCCAAGCAAGCTCTAAAGCGGAACGCGCCGAATGGATTGAAGCTATCAAAAAGCTGACGGCGGCCG
CATA
[142 nt withheld, positions 1265-1406]
C
[98 nt withheld, positions 1408-1505]
AGTTTGTACTGGTGACGAAACTCAGTGTCTAGCTAGAGTGGC
[149 nt withheld, positions 1548-1696]
T
[41 nt withheld, positions 1698-1738]
T
[62 nt withheld, positions 1740-1801]
A
[35 nt withheld, positions 1803-1837]
CCTCCCTCAATCGGTTGAATGTCGCCCTTTTGTCTTTGGCGCTGGTAAACCATATGAA
[86 nt withheld, positions 1896-1981]
T
[54 nt withheld, positions 1983-2036]
CTAGCGCCGCCCTATACCTTGTCTGCCTCCCCGCGTTGCGTCGCGGTGCATGGAGCCGGGCCACCTCGAC
CTGAATGGAAGCCGGCGGCACCTCGCTAACGGATTCACCACTCCAAGAATTGGAGCCAATCAATTCTTGC
GGAGAACTGTGAATGCGCAAACCAACCCTTGGCAGAACATATCCATCGCGTCCGCCATCTCCAGCAGCCG
CACGCGGCGCATCTCGGGCAGCGTTGGGTCCTGGCCACGGGTGCGCATGATCGTGCTCCTGTCGTTGAGG
ACCCGGCTAGGCTGGCGGGGTTGCCTTACTGGTTAGCAGAATGAATCACCGATACGCGAGCGAACGTGAA
GCGACTGCTGCTGCAAAACGTCTGCGACCTGAGCAACAACATGAATGGTCTTCGGTTTCCGTGTTTCGTA
AAGTCTGGAAACGCGGAAGTCAGCGCCCTGCACCATTATGTTCCGGATCTGCATCGCAGGATGCTGCTGG
CTACCCTGTGGAACACCTACATCTGTATTAACGAAGCGCTGGCATTGACCCTGAGTGATTTTTCTCTGGT
CCCGCCGCATCCATACCGCCAGTTGTTTACCCTCACAACGTTCCAGTAACCGGGCATGTTCATCATCAGT
AACCCGTATCGTGAGCATCCTCTCTCGTTTCATCGGTATCATTACCCCCATGAACAGAAATCCCCCTTAC
ACGGAGGCATCAGTGACCAAACAGGAAAAAACCGCCCTTAACATGGCCCGCTTTATCAGAAGCCAGACAT
TAACGCTTCTGGAGAAACTCAACGAGCTGGACGCGGATGAACAGGCAGACATCTGTGAATCGCTTCACGA
CCACGCTGATGAGCTTTACCGCAGGATCCGCGAAATTGTAAGCGTTAATATTTTGTTAAAATTCGCGTTA
AATTTTTGTTAAATCAGCTCATTTTTTAACCAATAGGCCGAAATCGGCAAAATCCCTTATAAATCAAAAG
AATAGACCGAGATAGGGT
[37 nt withheld, positions 3035-3071]
AAAGAACGTGGACTCCAACGTCAAAGG
[49 nt withheld, positions 3099-3147]
T
[91 nt withheld, positions 3149-3239]
G
[124 nt withheld, positions 3241-3364]
CGCGGATCCTGCCTCGCGCGTTTCGGTGATGACGGTGAAAACCTCTGACACATGCAGCTCCCGGAGACGG
TCACAGCTTGTCTGTAAGCGGATGCCGGGAGCAGACAAGCCCGTCAGGGCGCGTCAGCGGGTGTTGGCGG
GTGTCGGGGCGCAGCCATGACCCAGTCACGTAGCGATAGCGGAGTGTATACTGGCTTAACTATGCGGCAT
CAGAGCAGATTGTACTGAGAGTGCACCATATGCGGTGTGAAATACCGCACAGATGCGTAAGGAGAAAATA
CCGCATCAGGCGCTCTTCCGCTTCCTCGCTCACTGACTCGCTGCGCTCGGTCGTTCGGCTGCGGCGAGCG
GTATCAGCTCACTCAAAGGCGGTAATACGGTTATCCACAGAATCAGGGGATAACGCAGGAAAGAACATGT
GAGCAAAAGGCCAGCAAAAGGCCAGGAACCGTAAAAAGGCCGCGTTGCTGGCGTTTTTCCATAGGCTCCG
CCCCCCTGACGAGCATCACAAAAATCGACGCTCAAGTCAGAGGTGGCGAAACCCGACAGGACTATAAAGA
TACCAGGGTTTCCCCCTGGAAGCTCCCTCGTGCGCTCTCCTGTTCCGACCCTGCCGCTTACCGGATACCT
GTCCGCCTTTCTCCCTTCGGGAAGCGTGGCGCTTTCTCATAGCTCACGCTGTAGGTATCTCAGTTCGGTG
TAGGTCGTTCGCTCCAAGCTGGGCTGTGTGCACGAACCCCCCGTTCAGCCCGACCGCTGCGCCTTATCCG
GTAACTATCGTCTTGAGTCCAACCCGGTAAGACACGACTTATCGCCACTGGCAGCAGCCACTGGTAACAG
GATTAGCAGAGCGAGGTATGTAGGCGGTGCTACAGAGTTCTTGAAGTGGTGGCCTAACTACGGCTACACT
AGAAGGACAGTATTTGGTATCTGCGCTCTGCTGAAGCCAGTTACCTTCGGAAAAAGAGTTGGTAGCTCTT
GATCCGGCAAACAAACCACCGCTGGTAGCGGTGGTTTTTTTGTTTGCAAGCAGCAGATTACGCGCAGAAA
AAAAGGATCTCAAGAAGATCCTTTGATCTTTTCTACGGGGTCTGACGCTCAGTGGAACGAAAACTCACGT
TAAGGGATTTTGGTCATGAGATTATCAAAAAGGATCTTCACCTAGATCCTTTTAAATTAAAAATGAAGTT
TTAAATCAATCTAAAGTATATATGAGTAAACTTGGTCTGACAGTTACCAATGCTTAATCAGTGAGGCACC
TATCTCAGCGATCTGTCTATTTCGTTCATCCATAGTTGCCTGACTCCCCGTCGTGTAGATAACTACGATA
CGGGAGGGCTTACCATCTGGCCCCAGTGCTGCAATGATACCGCGAGACCCACGCTCACCGGCTCCAGATT
TATCAGCAATAAACCAGCCAGCCGGAAGGGCCGAGCGCAGAAGTGGTCCTGCAACTTTATCCGCCTCCAT
CCAGTCTATTAATTGTTGCCGGGAAGCTAGAGTAAGTAGTTCGCCAGTTAATAGTTTGCGCAACGTTGTT
GCCATTGCTGCAGGCATCGTGGTGTCACGCTCGTCGTTTGGTATGGCTTCATTCAGCTCCGGTTCCCAAC
GATCAAGGCGAGTTACATGATCCCCCATGTTGTGCAAAAAAGCGGTTAGCTCCTTCGGTCCTCCGATCGT
TGTCAGAAGTAAGTTGGCCGCAGTGTTATCACTCATGGTTATGGCAGCACTGCATAATTCTCTTACTGTC
ATGCCATCCGTAAGATGCTTTTCTGTGACTGGTGAGTACTCAACCAAGTCATTCTGAGAATAGTGTATGC
GGCGACCGAGTTGCTCTTGCCCGGCGTCAACACGGGATAATACCGCGCCACATAGCAGAACTTTAAAAGT
GCTCATCATTGGAAAACGTTCTTCGGGGCGAAAACTCTCAAGGATCTTACCGCTGTTGAGATCCAGTTCG
ATGTAACCCACTCGTGCACCCAACTGATCTTCAGCATCTTTTACTTTCACCAGCGTTTCTGGGTGAGCAA
AAACAGGAAGGCAAAATGCCGCAAAAAAGGGAATAAGGGCGACACGGAAATGTTGAATACTCATACTCTT
CCTTTTTCAATATTATTGAAGCATTTATCAGGGTTATTGTCTCATGAGCGGATACATATTTGAATGTATT
TAGAAAAATAAACAAATAGGGGTTCCGCGCACATTTCCCCGAAAAGTGCCACCTGACGTCTAAGAAACCA
TTATTATCATGACATTAACCTATAAAAATAGGCGTATCACGAGGCCCTTTCGTCTTCAAGAATTCCCGAC
ACCATCGAATGGTGCAAAACCTTTCGCGGTATGGCATGATAGCGCCCGGAAGAGAGTCAATTCAGGGTGG
TGAATGTGAAACCAGTAACGTTATACGATGTCGCAGAGTATGCCGGTGTCTCTTATCAGACCGTTTCCCG
CGTGGTGAACCAGGCCAGCCACGTTTCTGCGAAAACGCGGGAAAAAGTGGAAGCGGCGATGGCGGAGCTG
AATTACATTCCCAACCGCGTGGCACAACAACTGGCGGGCAAACAGTCGTTGCTGATTGGCGTTGCCACCT
CCAGTCTGGCCCTGCACGCGCCGTCGCAAATTGTCGCGGCGATTAAATCTCGCGCCGATCAACTGGGTGC
CAGCGTGGTGGTGTCGATGGTAGAACGAAGCGGCGTCGAAGCCTGTAAAGCGGCGGTGCACAATCTTCTC
GCGCAACGCGTCAGTGGGCTGATCATTAACTATCCGCTGGATGACCAGGATGCCATTGCTGTGGAAGCTG
CCTGCACTAATGTTCCGGCGTTATTTCTTGATGTCTCTGACCAGACACCCATCAACAGTATTATTTTCTC
CCATGAAGACGGTACGCGACTGGGCGTGGAGCATCTGGTCGCATTGGGTCACCAGCAAATCGCGCTGTTA
GCGGGCCCATTAAGTTCTGTCTCGGCGCGTCTGCGTCTGGCTGGCTGGCATAAATATCTCACTCGCAATC
AAATTCAGCCGATAGCGGAACGGGAAGGCGACTGGAGTGCCATGTCCGGTTTTCAACAAACCATGCAAAT
GCTGAATGAGGGCATCGTTCCCACTGCGATGCTGGTTGCCAACGATCAGATGGCGCTGGGCGCAATGCGC
GCCATTACCGAGTCCGGGCTGCGCGTTGGTGCGGATATCTCGGTAGTGGGATACGACGATACCGAAGACA
GCTCATGTTATATCCCGCCGTTAACCACCATCAAACAGGATTTTCGCCTGCTGGGGCAAACCAGCGTGGA
CCGCTTGCTGCAACTCTCTCAGGGCCAGGCGGTGAAGGGCAATCAGCTGTTGCCCGTCTCACTGGTGAAA
AGAAAAACCACCCTGGCGCCCAATACGCAAACCGCCTCTCCCCGCGCGTTGGCCGATTCATTAATGCAGC
TGGCACGACAGGTTTCCCGACTGGAAAGCGGGCAGTGAGCGCAACGCAATTAATGTAAGTTAGCTCACTC
ATTAGGCACAATTCTCATGTTTGACAGCTTATCATCGACTGCACGGTGCACCAATGCTTCTGGCGTCAGG
CAGCCATCGGAAGCTGTGGTATGGCTGTGCAGGTCGTAAATCACTGCATAATTCGTGTCGCTCAAGGCGC
ACTCCCGTTCTGGATAATGTTTTTTGCGCCGACATCATAACGGTTCTGGCAAATATTCTGAAATGAGCTG
