>Addgene plasmid #109879 | pHH0103_PLEK2_PH | depositor partial sequence | sequence record 206831 | pHH0103_PLEK2_PH sequence 369 bps
GGCCCAGCCGGCCTCCCTGAGCACGGTGGAACTGTCGGGCACGGTCGTCAAACAAGGTTATCTGGCGAAG
CAAGGTCACAAGCGTAAAAATTGGAAAGTGCGTCGCTTTGTCCTGCGTAAAGATCCGGCGTTCCTGCATT
ATTACGACCCGAGCAAGGAAGAAAACCGTCCGGTGGGCGGTTTTAGCCTGCGTGGCAGTCTGGTTTCCGC
ACTGGAAGATAATGGTGTGCCGACCGGCGTTAAGGGTAACGTCCAGGGCAACCTGTTTAAAGTGATTACC
AAGGATGACACGCACTATTACATCCAAGCAAGCTCTAAAGCGGAACGCGCCGAATGGATTGAAGCTATCA
AAAAGCTGACGGCGGCCGC
